Addgene plasmid #208033: Ac5-STABLE1-blast
Purpose: (Empty Backbone) Enables expression of an ORF (with or without tags) and selection with blasticidin in insect cells. Includes GFP-T2A-blast with Actin5C promoter.
Depositing lab: Rosa Barrio & James Sutherland. Depositing organization: CIC bioGUNE. Publication: Generation of stable Drosophila cell lines using multicistronic vectors. Gonzalez M, Martin-Ruiz I, Jimenez S, Pirone L, Barrio R, Sutherland JD. Sci Rep. 2011;1:75. doi: 10.1038/srep00075. Epub 2011 Aug 31. PubMed 22355594.
Backbone
  Vector backbone: Ac5/V5-HIS
  Backbone manufacturer: Invitrogen
  Vector type: Insect Expression
  Selectable markers: Blasticidin
Growth in bacteria
  Bacterial resistance: Ampicillin, 100 μg/mL
  Growth temperature: 37°C
  Growth strain: DH5alpha
  Copy number: High Copy
Gene/Insert
  Gene/Insert name: None
Terms and licenses: Academic/Nonprofit Terms; Industry Terms: Not Available to Industry
Depositor comments: For multicistronic expression in insect cells. GFP or Blast can be removed or replaced (swapped Nhe1-Xho1 NeoR from Addgene ID: 32425 for BlastR).N-terminal or C-terminal fusions to GFP are possible.
How to cite: Ac5-STABLE1-blast was a gift from Rosa Barrio & James Sutherland (Addgene plasmid # 208033 ; http://n2t.net/addgene:208033 ; RRID:Addgene_208033)
