[The description below was written by a language model from this plasmid's Addgene catalogue record and pLannotate feature annotations shown in this document.]
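Description:
Ac5-STABLE1-blast is an empty insect-cell expression backbone of about 6.4 kb, derived from the Invitrogen Ac5/V5-HIS vector and designed for making stable Drosophila cell lines from a single multicistronic plasmid. In bacteria it is maintained as a high-copy plasmid through a ColE1/pUC-type origin and selected with ampicillin via the β-lactamase gene and its native promoter. The annotation also picks up short fragments of a tetracycline resistance gene and of SV40 large T antigen. These appear to be non-functional remnants of backbone construction rather than working parts.

The expression unit is driven by the Drosophila melanogaster actin 5C promoter, a strong constitutive promoter in insect cells, which spans the sequence origin in the annotated record. Downstream lie EGFP and then the Aspergillus terreus blasticidin S deaminase gene (BSD), followed by an SV40 polyadenylation signal. According to the catalogue entry the two coding regions are joined by a T2A peptide. The feature table does not annotate this element, although a short gap between EGFP and BSD is consistent with it. The 2A sequence causes ribosomal skipping, so a single transcript yields separate proteins, tying fluorescence and drug resistance to the same mRNA as any inserted gene.

No insert is present. Users clone an ORF of interest, with or without tags, into the cassette, and N- or C-terminal fusions to GFP are possible. The depositors note that GFP or the blasticidin marker can be removed or replaced, and that this version was made by swapping the neomycin resistance gene of a related vector for BSD. Typical use is coupled expression, fluorescent tracking and blasticidin selection of transfected insect cells.
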