Features (pLannotate 1.2.2; 9 found; start..end, strand, type, name):
   2487..3203    +  CDS            EGFP: EGFP is a basic (constitutively fluorescent) green fluorescent protein published in 1996, derived from Aequorea victoria. It is reported to be a rapidly-maturing weak dimer with moderate acid sensitivity.
   3285..3683    +  CDS            BSD: blasticidin S deaminase; Aspergillus terreus BSD; confers resistance to blasticidin
   3691..3825    -  polyA_signal   SV40 poly(A) signal: SV40 polyadenylation signal
   3848..3932    -  CDS            large T antigen (fragment): large T antigen from SV40 (simian virus 40)
   3933..4380    +  CDS            TcR (fragment): tetracycline efflux protein; tet; confers resistance to tetracycline
   4426..5014    -  rep_origin     ori: high-copy-number ColE1/pMB1/pBR322/pUC origin of replication
   5185..6045    -  CDS            AmpR: β-lactamase; bla; confers resistance to ampicillin, carbenicillin, and related antibiotics
   6046..6150    -  promoter       AmpR promoter: bla
   6300..2434    +  promoter       Ac5 promoter (across the origin): Drosophila melanogaster actin 5C promoter
>Addgene plasmid #208033 | Ac5-STABLE1-blast | addgene full sequence | sequence record 410194 | Addgene NGS Result
AGATCTCGCTGCCTGTTATGTGGCCCACAAACCAAGACACGTTTTATGGCCATTAAAGCTGGCTGATCGT
CGCCAAACACCAAATACATAATGAATATGTACACATTCGAGAAAGAAGCGATCAAAGAAGCGTCTTCGGG
CGGAGTAGGAGAATGCGGAGGAGAAGGAGAACGAGCTGATCTAGTATCTCTCCACAATCCAATGCCAACT
GACCAACTGGCCATATTCGGAGCAATTTGAAGCCAATTTCCATCGCCTGGCGATCGCTCCATTCTTGGCT
ATATGTTTTTCACCGTTACCCGGGGCCATTTTCAAAGACTCGTCGGCAAGATAAGATTGTGTCACTCGCT
GTCTCTCTTCATTTGTCGAAGAATGCTGAGGAATTTCGCGATGACGTCGGCGAGTATTTTGAAGAATGAG
AATAATTTGTATTTATACGAAAATCAGTTAGTGGAATTTTCTACAAAAACATGTTATCTATAGATAATTT
TGTTGCAAAATATGTTGACTATGACAAAGATTGTATGTATATACCTTTAATGTATTCTCATTTTCTTATG
TATTTATAATGGCAATGATGATACTGATGATATTTTAAGATGATGCCAGACCAAAAGGCTTGAATTTCTG
CGTCTTTTGCCGAACGCAGTGCATGTGCAATTGTTGTTTTTTGGAATATTCAATTTTCGGACTGTCCGCT
TTGATTTCAGTTTCTTGGCTTATTCAAAAAGCAAAGTAAAGCCAAAAAAGCGAGATGGCAATACCAAATG
CGGCAAAACGGTAGTGGAAGGAAAGGGGTGCGGGGCAGCGGAAGGAAGGGTGGGGCGGGGCGTGGCGGGG
TCTGTGGCTGGGCGCGACGTCACCGACGTTGGAGCCACTCCTTTGACCATGTGTGCGTGTGTGTATTATT
CGTGTCTCGCCACTCGCCGGTTGTTTTTTTCTTTTTATGCTGCGCTCTCTCTAGCGCCATCTCGCTTACG
CATGCTCAACGCACCGCATGTTGCCGTTTCCTTTTATGCGTCATTTTGGCTCGAAATAGGCAATTATTTA
AACAAAGATTAGTCAACGAAAACGCTAAAATAAATAAGTCTACAATATGGTTACTTATTGCCATGTGTGT
GCAGCCAACGATAGCAACAAAAGCAACAACACAGGTGGCTTTCCCTCTTTCACTTTTTGTTTGCAAGCCG
CGTGCGAGCAAGACGGCACGACCGGCAAACGCAATTACGCTGACAAAGAGCAGACGAAGTTTTGGCGAAA
AACATCAAGGCGCCTGATACGAATGCATTTGCAATAACAATTGCGATATTTAATATTGTTTATGAAGCTG
TTTGACTTCAAAACACACAAAAAAAAAAATAAAACAAATTATTTGAAAGAGAATTAGGAATCGGACGCTT
ATCGTTAGGGTAACAACAAGAAATGCTTACTGAGTCACAGCCTCTGGAAAACTGCCGCAAGCCAGAGAGA
GAGAGAAAAAGAGGGAGAGCAGCTTAGACCGCATGTGCTTGTGTGTGAGGCGTCTCTCTCTTCGTCTCTG
TTGCGCAAACGCATAGACTGCACTGAAAAAATCGATTACCTATTTTTTATGAATGAATATTTGCACTATT
ACTATTCAAAACTATTAAGATAGCAATCACATTCAATAGCCAAATACTATACCACCTGAGCGATGCAACG
AAATGATCAATTTGAGCAAAAATGCTGCATATTTAGGACGGCATCATTATAGAAATGCTTCTTGCTGTGT
ACTTTTCTCTCGTCTGGCAGCTGTTTCGCCGTTATTGTTAAAACCGGCTTAAGTTAGGTGTGTTTTCTAC
GACTAGTGAATGCCCTACTAGAAGATGTGTGTTGCACAAAATGTCCCTGGAATAACCAATTTGAAGTGCA
GATAGCAGTAAACGTAAGCTAATATGAATATTATTTAACTGTAATGTTTTAATATCGCTGGACATTACTA
ATAAACCCACTATAAACACATGTACATATGTATGTTTTGGCATACAATGAGTAGTTGGGGAAAAAATGTG
TAAAAGCACCGTGACCATCACAGCATAAAGATAACCAGCTGAAGTATCGAATATGAGTAACCCCCAAATT
GAATCACATGCCGCAACTGATAGGACCCATGGAAGTACACTCTTCATGGCGATATACAAGACACACACAA
GCACGAACACCCAGTTGCGGAGGAAATTCTCCGTAAATGAAAACCCAATCGGCGAACAATTCATACCCAT
ATATGGTAAAAGTTTTGAACGCGACTTGAGAGCGGAGAGCATTGCGGCTGATAAGGTTTTAGCGCTAAGC
GGGCTTTATAAAACGGGCTGCGGGACCAGTTTTCATATCACTACCGTTTGAGTTCTTGTGCTGTGTGGAT
ACTCCTCCCGACACAAAGCCGCTCCATCAGCCAGCAGTCGTCTAATCCAGAGACCCCGGATCGGGGTACC
TACTAGTCCAGTGTGGTGGAATTCTCTAGAGCCACCATGGTGAGCAAGGGCGAGGAGCTGTTCACCGGGG
TGGTGCCCATCCTGGTCGAGCTGGACGGCGACGTAAACGGCCACAAGTTCAGCGTGTCCGGCGAGGGCGA
GGGCGATGCCACCTACGGCAAGCTGACCCTGAAGTTCATCTGCACCACCGGCAAGCTGCCCGTGCCCTGG
CCCACCCTCGTGACCACCCTGACCTACGGCGTGCAGTGCTTCAGCCGCTACCCCGACCACATGAAGCAGC
ACGACTTCTTCAAGTCCGCCATGCCCGAAGGCTACGTCCAGGAGCGCACCATCTTCTTCAAGGGCGACGG
CAACTACAAGACCCGCGCCGAGGTGAAGTTCGAGGGCGACACCCTGGTGAACCGCATCGAGCTGAAGGGC
ATCGACTTCAAGGAGGACGGCAACATCCTGGGGCACAAGCTGGAGTACAACTACAACAGCCACAACGTCT
ATATCATGGCCGACAAGCAGAAGAACGGCATCAAGGTGAACTTCAAGATCCGCCACAACATCGAGGACGG
CAGCGTGCAGCTCGCCGACCACTACCAGCAGAACACCCCCATCGGCGACGGCCCCGTGCTGCTGCCCGAC
AACCACTACCTGAGCACCCAGTCCGCCCTGAGCAAAGACCCCAACGAGAAGCGCGATCACATGGTCCTGC
TGGAGTTCGTGACCGCCGCCGGGATCACTCTCGGCATGGACGAGCTGTACAAGCTTGAGGGCAGAGGAAG
TCTTCTAACATGCGGTGACGTGGAGGAGAATCCCGGCCCTGCTAGCGGTAGCGGCAGCGGTAGCATGGCC
AAGCCTTTGTCTCAAGAAGAATCCACCCTCATTGAAAGAGCAACGGCTACAATCAACAGCATCCCCATCT
CTGAAGACTACAGCGTCGCCAGCGCAGCTCTCTCTAGCGACGGCCGCATCTTCACTGGTGTCAATGTATA
TCATTTTACTGGGGGACCTTGTGCAGAACTCGTGGTGCTGGGCACTGCTGCTGCTGCGGCAGCTGGCAAC
CTGACTTGTATCGTCGCGATCGGAAATGAGAACAGGGGCATCTTGAGCCCCTGCGGACGGTGCCGACAGG
TGCTTCTCGATCTGCATCCTGGGATCAAAGCCATAGTGAAGGACAGTGATGGACAGCCGACGGCAGTTGG
GATTCGTGAATTGCTGCCCTCTGGTTATGTGTGGGAGGGCTAACTCGAGGGATCCAGACATGATAAGATA
CATTGATGAGTTTGGACAAACCACAACTAGAATGCAGTGAAAAAAATGCTTTATTTGTGAAATTTGTGAT
GCTATTGCTTTATTTGTAACCATTATAAGCTGCAATAAACAAGTTAACAACAACAATTGCATTCATTTTA
TGTTTCAGGTTCAGGGGGAGGTGTGGGAGGTTTTTTAAAGCAAGTAAAACCTCTACAAATGTGGTATGGC
TGATTATGATCAGTCGACCGATGCCCTTGAGAGCCTTCAACCCAGTCAGCTCCTTCCGGTGGGCGCGGGG
CATGACTATCGTCGCCGCACTTATGACTGTCTTCTTTATCATGCAACTCGTAGGACAGGTGCCGGCAGCG
CTCTGGGTCATTTTCGGCGAGGACCGCTTTCGCTGGAGCGCGACGATGATCGGCCTGTCGCTTGCGGTAT
TCGGAATCTTGCACGCCCTCGCTCAAGCCTTCGTCACTGGTCCCGCCACCAAACGTTTCGGCGAGAAGCA
GGCCATTATCGCCGGCATGGCGGCCGACGCGCTGGGCTACGTCTTGCTGGCGTTCGCGACGCGAGGCTGG
ATGGCCTTCCCCATTATGATTCTTCTCGCTTCCGGCGGCATCGGGATGCCCGCGTTGCAGGCCATGCTGT
CCAGGCAGGTAGATGACGACCATCAGGGACAGCTTCAAGGCCAGCAAAAGGCCAGGAACCGTAAAAAGGC
CGCGTTGCTGGCGTTTTTCCATAGGCTCCGCCCCCCTGACGAGCATCACAAAAATCGACGCTCAAGTCAG
AGGTGGCGAAACCCGACAGGACTATAAAGATACCAGGCGTTTCCCCCTGGAAGCTCCCTCGTGCGCTCTC
CTGTTCCGACCCTGCCGCTTACCGGATACCTGTCCGCCTTTCTCCCTTCGGGAAGCGTGGCGCTTTCTCA
TAGCTCACGCTGTAGGTATCTCAGTTCGGTGTAGGTCGTTCGCTCCAAGCTGGGCTGTGTGCACGAACCC
CCCGTTCAGCCCGACCGCTGCGCCTTATCCGGTAACTATCGTCTTGAGTCCAACCCGGTAAGACACGACT
TATCGCCACTGGCAGCAGCCACTGGTAACAGGATTAGCAGAGCGAGGTATGTAGGCGGTGCTACAGAGTT
CTTGAAGTGGTGGCCTAACTACGGCTACACTAGAAGGACAGTATTTGGTATCTGCGCTCTGCTGAAGCCA
GTTACCTTCGGAAAAAGAGTTGGTAGCTCTTGATCCGGCAAACAAACCACCGCTGGTAGCGGTGGTTTTT
TTGTTTGCAAGCAGCAGATTACGCGCAGAAAAAAAGGATCTCAAGAAGATCCTTTGATCTTTTCTACGGG
GTCTGACGCTCAGTGGAACGAAAACTCACGTTAAGGGATTTTGGTCATGAGATTATCAAAAAGGATCTTC
ACCTAGATCCTTTTAAATTAAAAATGAAGTTTTAAATCAATCTAAAGTATATATGAGTAAACTTGGTCTG
ACAGTTACCAATGCTTAATCAGTGAGGCACCTATCTCAGCGATCTGTCTATTTCGTTCATCCATAGTTGC
CTGACTCCCCGTCGTGTAGATAACTACGATACGGGAGGGCTTACCATCTGGCCCCAGTGCTGCAATGATA
CCGCGAGACCCACGCTCACCGGCTCCAGATTTATCAGCAATAAACCAGCCAGCCGGAAGGGCCGAGCGCA
GAAGTGGTCCTGCAACTTTATCCGCCTCCATCCAGTCTATTAATTGTTGCCGGGAAGCTAGAGTAAGTAG
TTCGCCAGTTAATAGTTTGCGCAACGTTGTTGCCATTGCTGCAGGCATCGTGGTGTCACGCTCGTCGTTT
GGTATGGCTTCATTCAGCTCCGGTTCCCAACGATCAAGGCGAGTTACATGATCCCCCATGTTGTGCAAAA
AAGCGGTTAGCTCCTTCGGTCCTCCGATCGTTGTCAGAAGTAAGTTGGCCGCAGTGTTATCACTCATGGT
TATGGCAGCACTGCATAATTCTCTTACTGTCATGCCATCCGTAAGATGCTTTTCTGTGACTGGTGAGTAC
TCAACCAAGTCATTCTGAGAATAGTGTATGCGGCGACCGAGTTGCTCTTGCCCGGCGTCAACACGGGATA
ATACCGCGCCACATAGCAGAACTTTAAAAGTGCTCATCATTGGAAAACGTTCTTCGGGGCGAAAACTCTC
AAGGATCTTACCGCTGTTGAGATCCAGTTCGATGTAACCCACTCGTGCACCCAACTGATCTTCAGCATCT
TTTACTTTCACCAGCGTTTCTGGGTGAGCAAAAACAGGAAGGCAAAATGCCGCAAAAAAGGGAATAAGGG
CGACACGGAAATGTTGAATACTCATACTCTTCCTTTTTCAATATTATTGAAGCATTTATCAGGGTTATTG
TCTCATGAGCGGATACATATTTGAATGTATTTAGAAAAATAAACAAATAGGGGTTCCGCGCACATTTCCC
CGAAAAGTGCCACCTGACGTCTAAGAAACCATTATTATCATGACATTAACCTATAAAAATAGGCGTATCA
CGAGGCCCTTTCGTCTTCAAGAATTAATTCTATATTCTAAAAACACAAATGATACTTCTAAAAAAAAATC
ATGAATGGCATCAACTCTGAATCAAATCTTTGCAGATGCACCTACTTCTCATTTCCACTGTCACATCATT
TTTCC
